Addgene plasmid #86017: pGL4.23 T230A 2014 EBOV + Mucin-Like Domain
Purpose: Ebola Virus (Makona) Glycoprotein in CMV driven mammalian expression vector
Depositing lab: Jeremy Luban & Pardis Sabeti. Depositing organization: University of Massachusetts, Worcester. Publication: Ebola Virus Glycoprotein with Increased Infectivity Dominated the 2013-2016 Epidemic. Diehl WE, Lin AE, Grubaugh ND, Carvalho LM, Kim K, Kyawe PP, McCauley SM, Donnard E, Kucukural A, McDonel P, Schaffner SF, Garber M, Rambaut A, Andersen KG, Sabeti PC, Luban J. Cell. 2016 Nov 3;167(4):1088-1098.e6. doi: 10.1016/j.cell.2016.10.014. PubMed 27814506.
Backbone
  Vector backbone: pGL4.23
  Backbone manufacturer: Promega
  Backbone size w/o insert (bp): 2031
  Total vector size (bp): 5198
  Modifications to backbone: CMV IE promoter/enhancer inserted upstream of minimal promoter
  Vector type: Mammalian Expression
Growth in bacteria
  Bacterial resistance: Ampicillin, 100 μg/mL
  Growth temperature: 37°C
  Growth strain: DH5alpha
  Copy number: High Copy
Gene/Insert
  Gene/Insert name: Makona Ebola Virus Glycoprotein (alt names: EBOV GP; EBOV Makona GP)
  Species: Zaire ebolavirus - Makona
  Insert size (bp): 2031
  Mutation: Changed threonine 230 to alanine
  GenBank ID: KJ660346.2 AHX24649.2
  Promoter: CMV IE
  Cloning method: Restriction Enzyme; 5′ cloning site NcoI (not destroyed); 3′ cloning site XbaI (not destroyed)
  Sequencing primers: 5′ CMV F; 3′ SV40 pA R
Terms and licenses: Academic/Nonprofit Terms; Industry Terms: Not Available to Industry
How to cite: pGL4.23 T230A 2014 EBOV + Mucin-Like Domain was a gift from Jeremy Luban & Pardis Sabeti (Addgene plasmid # 86017 ; http://n2t.net/addgene:86017 ; RRID:Addgene_86017)
