[The description below was written by a language model from this plasmid's Addgene catalogue record and pLannotate feature annotations shown in this document.]
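Description:
pGL4.23 T230A 2014 EBOV + Mucin-Like Domain is a mammalian expression plasmid built on the Promega pGL4.23 backbone, modified by inserting the human cytomegalovirus immediate-early enhancer/promoter upstream of the vector's minimal TATA-box promoter (minP). It is about 5.2 kb in total. It is propagated in E. coli as a high-copy plasmid through a ColE1/pUC-type origin and selected with ampicillin via the β-lactamase gene. The short tetracycline-resistance and SV40 large T antigen matches in the feature table are only fragments, probably backbone remnants with no function of their own.

The payload is the roughly 2 kb full-length glycoprotein (GP) open reading frame of Zaire ebolavirus, Makona variant from the 2013–2016 West African epidemic, retaining the mucin-like domain and carrying a threonine-to-alanine substitution at residue 230. The insert was cloned between NcoI and XbaI sites, and no luciferase reporter is annotated in the sequence. On the annotated sequence the expression unit reads on the reverse strand: CMV enhancer and promoter, minP, the GP coding sequence, then the SV40 polyadenylation signal. Upstream of the CMV enhancer sit the synthetic poly(A) signal and RNA polymerase II transcriptional pause site typical of pGL4 vectors, which limit read-through transcription from the backbone into the cassette.

GP is the Ebola virus surface protein, and its GP2 subunit acts as a class I fusion protein mediating viral entry. According to the associated publication title, the plasmid comes from work on how GP variants arising during the epidemic affected infectivity. The record does not describe specific assays, though transient GP expression in mammalian cells to compare mutant and parental proteins is the evident use.
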