Features (pLannotate 1.2.2; 12 found; start..end, strand, type, name):
     43..422     -  enhancer       CMV enhancer: human cytomegalovirus immediate early enhancer
    452..543     -  misc_feature   pause site: RNA polymerase II transcriptional pause signal from the human α2 globin gene
    557..605     -  polyA_signal   poly(A) signal: synthetic polyadenylation signal
    668..709     +  promoter       AmpR promoter (fragment): bla
    710..1570    +  CDS            AmpR: β-lactamase confers resistance to ampicillin, carbenicillin, and related antibiotics
   1770..2358    +  rep_origin     ori: high-copy-number ColE1/pMB1/pBR322/pUC origin of replication
   2538..2670    -  CDS            TcR (fragment): tetracycline efflux protein; tet; confers resistance to tetracycline
   2686..2754    +  CDS            large T antigen (fragment): large T antigen from SV40 (simian virus 40)
   2777..2898    +  polyA_signal   SV40 poly(A) signal: SV40 polyadenylation signal
   2941..4968    -  CDS            GP: VGP_EBOZ5 - Experimental evidence at protein level: Swiss-Prot protein existence level 1. [GP2]: Acts as a class I viral fusion protein. Under the current model, the protein has at least 3 conformational states: pre- fusion native state, pre-hairpin intermediate state, and post-fusion hairpin state. During viral and target cell membrane fusion, the coiled coil regions (heptad repeats) assume a trimer-of-hairpins structure, positioning the fusion peptide in close proximity to the C-terminal region of the ectodomain. The formation of this structure appears to drive apposition and subsequent fusi
   5001..5032    -  promoter       minP: minimal TATA-box promoter with low basal activity
   5057..42      -  promoter       CMV promoter (fragment) (across the origin): human cytomegalovirus (CMV) immediate early promoter
>Addgene plasmid #86017 | pGL4.23 T230A 2014 EBOV + Mucin-Like Domain | addgene full sequence | sequence record 169927 | Addgene NGS Result
CCGCTATCCACGCCCATTGATGTACTGCCAAAACCGCATCACCATGGTAATAGCGATGACTAATACGTAG
ATGTACTGCCAAGTAGGAAAGTCCCATAAGGTCATGTACTGGGCATAATGCCAGGCGGGCCATTTACCGT
CATTGACGTCAATAGGGGGCGTACTTGGCATATGATACACTTGATGTACTGCCAAGTGGGCAGTTTACCG
TAAATACTCCACCCATTGACGTCAATGGAAAGTCCCTATTGGCGTTACTATGGGAACATACGTCATTATT
GACGTCAATGGGCGGGGGTCGTTGGGCGGTCAGCCAGGCGGGCCATTTACCGTAAGTTATGTAACGCGGA
ACTCCATATATGGGCTATGAACTAATGACCCCGTAATTGATTACTATTAATAACTAGTCAATAATCAATG
TCAACGCGTATATCTGGCGGCCAGTTAGGCCAGAGAAATGTTCTGGCACCTGCACTTGCACTGGGGACAG
CCTATTTTGCTAGTTTGTTTTGTTTCGTTTTGTTTTGATGGAGAGCGTATGTTAGTACTATCGATTCACA
CAAAAAACCAACACACAGATGTAATGAAAATAAAGATATTTTATTGCGGCCTGTCCAATACCTCCCGTAC
CTTAATATTACTTACTTATCCTTGAGAGACGTACTAGTAACCCTGATAAATGCTTCAATAATATTGAAAA
AGGACGAGTATGAGCATCCAACATTTTCGTGTCGCACTCATTCCCTTCTTTGCGGCATTTTGCTTGCCTG
TTTTTGCACACCCCGAAACGCTGGTGAAAGTAAAAGATGCTGAAGATCAACTGGGTGCAAGAGTGGGCTA
TATCGAACTGGATCTCAATAGCGGCAAGATCCTTGAGTCTTTCCGCCCCGAAGAACGATTCCCGATGATG
AGCACTTTCAAAGTACTGCTATGTGGCGCGGTGTTGTCCCGTATAGACGCCGGGCAAGAGCAGCTTGGTC
GCCGTATACACTACTCACAAAACGACTTGGTTGAGTACTCGCCGGTCACGGAAAAGCATCTTACGGATGG
CATGACGGTAAGAGAATTGTGTAGTGCTGCCATTACCATGAGCGACAACACCGCGGCCAACTTACTTCTG
ACAACGATCGGAGGCCCTAAGGAGCTGACTGCATTTCTTCATAATATGGGTGATCATGTGACCCGGCTTG
ACCGCTGGGAACCAGAGTTGAACGAAGCCATACCGAACGACGAGCGTGATACCACGATGCCAGTAGCAAT
GGCCACAACTCTTCGGAAACTACTCACTGGCGAACTTCTTACTCTAGCATCACGACAGCAGCTCATAGAC
TGGATGGAGGCGGACAAAGTAGCAGGACCACTTCTTCGCTCGGCCCTCCCTGCTGGCTGGTTCATTGCTG
ACAAATCGGGGGCCGGTGAACGCGGCTCTCGCGGCATCATTGCTGCGCTGGGGCCTGATGGTAAGCCCTC
ACGAATCGTAGTGATCTACACGACGGGGAGTCAGGCCACTATGGACGAACGAAATAGGCAGATCGCTGAG
ATCGGTGCCTCACTGATCAAGCACTGGTAACCACTGCAGTGGTTTAGCATTTGCGGCCGCTGTCAGACCA
AGTTTACTCATATATACTTTAGATTGATTTAAAACTTCATTTTTAATTTAAAAGGATCTAGGTGAAGATC
CTTTTTGATAATCTCATGACCAAAATCCCTTAACGTGAGTTTTCGTTCCACTGAGCGTCAGACCCCGTAG
AAAAGATCAAAGGATCTTCTTGAGATCCTTTTTTTCTGCGCGTAATCTGCTGCTTGCAAACAAAAAAACC
ACCGCTACCAGCGGTGGTTTGTTTGCCGGATCAAGAGCTACCAACTCTTTTTCCGAAGGTAACTGGCTTC
AGCAGAGCGCAGATACCAAATACTGTTCTTCTAGTGTAGCCGTAGTTAGGCCACCACTTCAAGAACTCTG
TAGCACCGCCTACATACCTCGCTCTGCTAATCCTGTTACCAGTGGCTGCTGCCAGTGGCGATAAGTCGTG
TCTTACCGGGTTGGACTCAAGACGATAGTTACCGGATAAGGCGCAGCGGTCGGGCTGAACGGGGGGTTCG
TGCACACAGCCCAGCTTGGAGCGAACGACCTACACCGAACTGAGATACCTACAGCGTGAGCTATGAGAAA
GCGCCACGCTTCCCGAAGGGAGAAAGGCGGACAGGTATCCGGTAAGCGGCAGGGTCGGAACAGGAGAGCG
CACGAGGGAGCTTCCAGGGGGAAACGCCTGGTATCTTTATAGTCCTGTCGGGTTTCGCCACCTCTGACTT
GAGCGTCGATTTTTGTGATGCTCGTCAGGGGGGCGGAGCCTATGGAAAAACGCCAGCAACGCGGCCTTTT
TACGGTTCCTGGCCTTTTGCTGGCCTTTTGCTCACATGTTCTTTCCTGCGTTATCCCCTGATTCTGTGGA
TAACCGTATTACCGCCTTTGAGTGAGCTGATACCGCTCGCCGCAGCCGAACGACCGAGCGCAGCGAGTCA
GTGAGCGAGGAAGCGGAAGAGCGCTGCCGGCACCTGTCCTACGAGTTGCATGATAAAGAAGACAGTCATA
AGTGCGGCGACGATAGTCATGCCCCGCGCCCACCGGAAGGAGCTGACTGGGTTGAAGGCTCTCAAGGGCA
TCGGTCGACGGATCCTTATCGATTTTACCACATTTGTAGAGGTTTTACTTGCTTTAAAAAACCTCCCACA
CCTCCCCCTGAACCTGAAACATAAAATGAATGCAATTGTTGTTGTTAACTTGTTTATTGCAGCTTATAAT
GGTTACAAATAAAGCAATAGCATCACAAATTTCACAAATAAAGCATTTTTTTCACTGCATTCTAGTTGTG
GTTTGTCCAAACTCATCAATGTATCTTATCATGTCTGCTCGAAGCGGCCGGCCGCCCCGACTCTAGACTA
AAAGACAAATTTGCATATACAGAATAAAGCGATAACTGCAATTATAACACCTGTAACTCCAATACCTGCC
GGTATCCATTGTCTCCATCCTGTCCACCAATTGTCATTGTCCCCCTGGTCCGGAAGGGTTTTATCAACAA
AATCATGAATAATCTGATCAATTTTGTCTGTTATGTTCTTGGTCCAATCATGTGGTTCGATACAGCAGTC
CGGTCCCAAAATGTGGCATGTGCCACCCCATCGCTGCAGCAGGAAGTCAATTGCCTTACGGTTGAGGATT
GAAAAGGTTCGCAGCTCAGTTGTGGCTCTCAGGAACAGTTGGAGAGCTTGAGTCGTTTCGTTGGCCAGCT
GCCTCAACCCACAGATTAAACCATCTTGGTTGTGCATTAGCCCCTCTGTGTAAATTCCTTCGGCTGCTGG
CCCGAAATATGGTATCCAGGCCAATCCGATTGCAGCACCTTCATCCTGAGTAGTCCAGTAATGTAAATTG
GGGTTGCATTTGGGTTGAGCATTGACAATTACTTCTCTTCGAGTCCTTCTCCCGCCTGTGATCAGTCCTG
CTACTCCAGCAATAGTATTGGTAATTAAGCCTAGCTTCCCGCTGCTGGCACTCTCTTCTCCGGTATCTTG
GTGATGAGTGTTGTTGTTGCCAGCAGTCTCGCTGTAGTTTTGGGGGCTTGTCGTGGTGGCGAGGTCCAGG
GAGTCAGCGCTCTTACTCGTGTTGGTGTTCTCTGCTTTTAAGGGTCCGGCTGCGGTCGTGGCGGGGGGAG
TGTCGGAGGCTGTGCTGTCGTTGTCTGCTCTACGGTGATGTTGTCCAACTTGAGTTGCCTCAGAGATGTC
AAGTTTATACACGGGTGTATTATGGGTGCTGTTGTCCGGACCTGTTTTGGTTGTGGGAGGTTGAGGACTC
GTGGAGATTGTGGCAAGGGTTGTCAGATGCGACACTGCAGCTTTCCTTCCTTGACTGTGCACTTGAACCA
TTGCAGAGGAATTTTCTGAAGCCATGATTTTGTGGTCTTCATTTGTTGTGTTGGTCTCTGGGTCGGAAGA
AGTTCGCGCCGGACTCTGACCACTGATGTTTTTGGGTCCGTTTGATACAGCTGTGAAAGACAACTCTTCA
CTGCGAATTTTTCTAGTGAGGTTTTTTTTAGTTTCCCAGAAGGCCCACTCCCCGATTGTTGTATCAATTT
CGGGGTTGACCTTCCAAATTAGTTTTCCCGTGGTGTTGCTCCTCTTCCCACTTGCATATATTGTCTCATT
CAGCTGGAGCAGAAACTGTGGTGTGAATCTTGATTCAAGTTGGACGTAGGTCAAATTGTCAACCTCGAAC
AAGTACTCTGCCTCATTAGTTCCAAAACCGGTAGCCTGATATCTAATTGTGGTAGAATAATAGCCACTCG
ACGGGTCCTCCGTTGCATTGACCGGCTCTCTCAAGGGGTGTGAGCTGAAGAAGTCCTTCTTAGCTTGGGG
CAGTATCAGAAATGCAACGACACCTTCAGCGAAAGTCGTTCCTCGGTAGATAACTGTGGAAGCAAGTCGA
TCATACAGGAAGAAAGCACCCTCTTTGTGGAAGGCAAAGTCTCCGGCACATGGTCCCGTTCCTGATACTT
TGTGCACATACCGGCACCGGGGGAAGCCCCGAATCCCGTCTGGCGCTGCTGGTAGACACTCACTCCCGTC
AGGTTTTTTGATTTCAAGATTGTAGCAGTTTTCAGCCCATTCACCAGCTTCATAATTGACCACCTTTGGT
GGGACACCGGACCTGAAGCCCCATCTTTTAGTCGCAGATGGCACGTCAGTTGCCACTCCATTCCCCTCGA
GATTCAGTCCAACTGATCTCAATTGATTTGTGGATGACAGTTTGTCACGACAAACTAGTTTGTCGACATC
ACTAACCTGTAATGTACTATTGTGGATAACTCCAAGCGGGATGGAAAATGTTCTTTGGAAAAGGATAATT
ACCCAAAGAAAGAATGATGTCCTCTTGAATCGATCACGAGGTAACTGCAATATTCCTGTAACACCCATGG
TGGCTTTACCAACAGTACCGGATTGCCAAGCTGGAAGTCGAGCTTCCATTATATACCCTCTAGTGTCTAA
GCTTGGCCGCCGAGGCCCCACCGTACACGCCTACCGCCCATTTGCGTCAATGGGGCGGAGTTGTTACGAC
ATTTTGGAAAGTCCCGTTGATTTTGGTGCCAAAACAAACTCCCATTGACGTCAATGGGGTGGAGACTTGG
AAATCCCCGTGAGTCAAA
